>Addgene plasmid #218156 | pSCBE3-HF1 | addgene full sequence | sequence record 434901 | Addgene NGS Result
TCAGCCAATCGACTGGCGAGCGGCATCGCATTCTTCGCATCCCGCCTCTGGCGGATGCAGGAAGATCAAC
GGATCTCGGCCCAGTTGACCCAGGGCTGTCGCCACAATGTCGCGGGAGCGGATCAACCGAGCAAAGGCAT
GACCGACTGGACCTTCCTTCTGAAGGCTCTTCTCCTTGAGCCACCTGTCCGCCAAGGCAAAGCGCTCACA
GCAGTGGTCATTCTCGAGATAATCGACGCGTACCAACTTGCCATCCTGAAGAATGGTGCAGTGTCTCGGC
ACCCCATAGGGAACCTTTGCCATCAACTCGGCAAGATGCAGCGTCGTGTTGGCATCGTGTCCCACGCCGA
GGAGAAGTACCTGCCCATCGAGTTCATGGACACGGGCGACCGGGCTTGCAGGCGAGTGAGGTGGCAGGGG
CAATGGATCAGAGATGATCTGCTCTGCCTGTGGCCCCGCTGCCGCAAAGGCAAATGGATGGGCGCTGCGC
TTTACATTTGGCAGGCGCCAGAATGTGTCAGAGACAACTCCAAGGTCCGGTGTAACGGGCGACGTGGCAG
GATCGAACGGCTCGTCGTCCAGACCTGACCACGAGGGCATGACGAGCGTCCCTCCCGGACCCAGCGCAGC
ACGCAGGGCCTCGATCAGTCCAAGTGGCCCATCTTCGAGGGGCCGGACGCTACGGAAGGAGCTGTGGACC
AGCAGCACACCGCCGGGGGTAACCCCAAGGTTGAGAAGCTGACCGATGAGCTCGGCTTTTCGCCATTCGT
ATTGCACGACATTGCACTCCACCGCTGATGACATCAGTCGATCATAGCACGATCAACGGCACTGTTGCAA
ATAGTCGGTGGTGATAAACTTATCATCCCCTTTTGCTGATGGAGCTGCACATGAACCCATTCAAAGGCCG
GCATTTTCAGCGTGACATCATTCTGTGGGCCGTACGCTGGTACTGCAAATACGGCATCAGTTACCGTGAG
CTGCAGGTCGACGGATCCCTTTAGTGAGGGTTAATTGCGGCCGCGAATTCTTGAAGACGAAAGGGCCTCG
TGATACGCCTATTTTTATAGGTTAATGTCATGATAATAATGGTTTCTTAGACGTCAGGTGGCACTTTTCG
GGGAAATGTGCGCGGAACCCCTATTTGTTTATTTTTCTAAATACATTCAAATATGTATCCGCTCATGAGA
CAATAACCCTGATAAATGCTTCAATAATATTGAAAAAGGAAGAGTATGAGTATTCAACATTTCCGTGTCG
CCCTTATTCCCTTTTTTGCGGCATTTTGCCTTCCTGTTTTTGCTCACCCAGAAACGCTGGTGAAAGTAAA
AGATGCTGAAGATCAGTTGGGTGCACGAGTGGGTTACATCGAACTGGATCTCAACAGCGGTAAGATCCTT
GAGAGTTTTCGCCCCGAAGAACGTTTTCCAATGATGAGCACTTTTAAAGTTCTGCTATGTGGCGCGGTAT
TATCCCGTGTTGACGCCGGGCAAGAGCAACTCGGTCGCCGCATACACTATTCTCAGAATGACTTGGTTGA
GTACTCACCAGTCACAGAAAAGCATCTTACGGATGGCATGACAGTAAGAGAATTATGCAGTGCTGCCATA
ACCATGAGTGATAACACTGCGGCCAACTTACTTCTGACAACGATCGGAGGACCGAAGGAGCTAACCGCTT
TTTTGCACAACATGGGGGATCATGTAACTCGCCTTGATCGTTGGGAACCGGAGCTGAATGAAGCCATACC
AAACGACGAGCGTGACACCACGATGCCTGCAGCAATGGCAACAACGTTGCGCAAACTATTAACTGGCGAA
CTACTTACTCTAGCTTCCCGGCAACAATTAATAGACTGGATGGAGGCGGATAAAGTTGCAGGACCACTTC
TGCGCTCGGCCCTTCCGGCTGGCTGGTTTATTGCTGATAAATCTGGAGCCGGTGAGCGTGGGTCTCGCGG
TATCATTGCAGCACTGGGGCCAGATGGTAAGCCCTCCCGTATCGTAGTTATCTACACGACGGGGAGTCAG
GCAACTATGGATGAACGAAATAGACAGATCGCTGAGATAGGTGCCTCACTGATTAAGCATTGGTAACTGT
CAGACCAAGTTTACTCATATATACTTTAGATTGATTTAAAACTTCATTTTTAATTTAAAAGGATCTAGGT
GAAGATCCTTTTTGATAATCTCATGACCAAAATCCCTTAACGTGAGTTTTCGTTCCACTGAGCGTCAGAC
CCCGTAGAAAAGATCAAAGGATCTTCTTGAGATCCTTTTTTTCTGCGCGTAATCTGCTGCTTGCAAACAA
AAAAACCACCGCTACCAGCGGTGGTTTGTTTGCCGGATCAAGAGCTACCAACTCTTTTTCCGAAGGTAAC
TGGCTTCAGCAGAGCGCAGATACCAAATACTGTCCTTCTAGTGTAGCCGTAGTTAGGCCACCACTTCAAG
AACTCTGTAGCACCGCCTACATACCTCGCTCTGCTAATCCTGTTACCAGTGGCTGCTGCCAGTGGCGATA
AGTCGTGTCTTACCGGGTTGGACTCAAGACGATAGTTACCGGATAAGGCGCAGCGGTCGGGCTGAACGGG
GGGTTCGTGCACACAGCCCAGCTTGGAGCGAACGACCTACACCGAACTGAGATACCTACAGCGTGAGCTA
TGAGAAAGCGCCACGCTTCCCGAAGGGAGAAAGGCGGACAGGTATCCGGTAAGCGGCAGGGTCGGAACAG
GAGAGCGCACGAGGGAGCTTCCAGGGGGAAACGCCTGGTATCTTTATAGTCCTGTCGGGTTTCGCCACCT
CTGACTTGAGCGTCGATTTTTGTGATGCTCGTCAGGGGGGCGGAGCCTATGGAAAAACGCCAGCAACGCG
GCCTTTTTACGGTTCCTGGCCTTTTGCTGGCCTTTTGCTCACATGTTCTTTCCTGCGTTATCCCCTGATT
CTGTGGATAACCGTATTACCGCCTTTGAGTGAGCTGATACCGCTCGCCGCAGCCGAACGACCGAGCGCAG
CGAGTCAGTGAGCGAGGAAGCGGAAGAGCGCTGACTTCCGCGTTTCCAGACTTTACGAAACACGGAAACC
GAAGACCATTCATGTTGTTGCTCAGGTCGCAGACGTTTTGCAGCAGCAGTCGCTTCACGTTCGCTCGCGT
ATCGGTGATTCATTCTGCTAACCAGTAAGGCAACCCCGCCAGCCTAGCCGGGTCCTCAACGACAGGAGCA
CGATCATGCGCACCCGTCAGATCCAGACATGATAAGATACATTGATGAGTTTGGACAAACCACAACTAGA
ATGCAGTGAAAAAAATGCTTTATTTGTGAAATTTGTGATGCTATTGCTTTATTTGTAACCATTATAAGCT
GCAATAAACAAGTTCCCGCACGATCAGCGTCCCGCCGACCAGGAGCAGTGCGGCCAGCACTGCCGCTAAC
GCCTGGTCCTGGTCCCGGTCCTGGTGGTGCATCAGTCCTCCCCGTGATCACTTCGGCACCCACCGTAGTG
ATCACCCCCGACAGCGGATCAAGGGGTTTGCGGGTCCCGGTCGGCGCCGGGCGGGGGAGGCAGGAGCCGC
CGACGCTGCCTCTGGGACGGGCCGGACGGCAGGGGGACCGGCGGCCGGGCGAGCTGCAGCCGGGGGTCCG
GCAGGGCCGGAGCGGGCGGAACCGTGCTCTGACCTGCGGCCCGAGTTTCGTCACGTGACGGAATGGAAGG
CTGCTGCATTTCGTCACGTGACGTATCTCGGCGAGCGACTGCCGACGCCACGGCGGACACGATCGCCTCG
CGCTGGCGCCGGGCCTCGTACGCCCGCTGGCGGCAGGAGCGGCGGCAGTAGTCCCGGCTCCGGCCGACGC
CGGATTGCTTGATCTCCGAGCCGCACCAGGCGCAGAGCTTCGCGCCGTCGGCGTCCCTGGGGGTGGTGGT
GCTCATGGCCGACGACCGTACGCGGCACGTCTCGTAGCGAGGCGAGTCGGGCGCGAGGTACCGCCTGCAC
GAAGTGCCGGCGGGGCCGACCCCGGGCGAGTAATCCCAGGATTACTCCCGCGGCTTCGACCCCGGCCGCC
GTCGCCGCGTACGTCACCGACCCCCGCCGTACGTCACCGGGATGACGTACGGCGGGGGGGAGCGAGTTAG
TGCGAAGTGGGCCCACTTGCGAGCCGGGCGATGTGCCGGGCGGCCCGCTCCTGGCGGTCGTCGGCGTCGT
CGTCCTGGTCGTCGTCCTGCTCTCGCCGTCGGCGTGCAGTTGCTTCCTCGCGGCGCTGGGCGAGGGCGGC
GAGCATGTCGGCGTACGCCTCGGCCACCTCCCCCGCCGTGAGCACCACCACTGTGTCGGCCGCGTCGGCC
AGCGCCAGGACCTCCCGCACCCGTTCGCCCACGGCCGCCGAATCCTCGTTGCCGTCCTTGCCTTCGGCGG
CCCGGGTCGCCTCGAGGTCGAGGGCGCGGCGGGTGACCGCGTGCCATCCGTCCTCGGTCACGGCGACCCC
GGCCCGCAGCTCCCCGCCGTCGGCGTCGGCCGCCAGGAGCAGATCGAGGTCGTCGGCCTCGGTGTCGCCG
CCGTCGAGCCCGAGCATCTGCCGCAGGTAGCGGGTCCATTCGATGGCCCGGCGTCCCCGGGTTGCCCGCT
CGTACTCGTGCCAGCGCGAGAGGTTCCACTCCAGCGAGCCGACCCCGGCGGCGTCGTCCTCGGTCATGCC
GCCGGTCAGGTCCCCGATCCGTCCGAGGAGTTCGAACGGGGCGACGTTCCCGCCGGTCGCCGTCTTGAGG
TCGGCGCGGGCGAGTTCGAGGGCGGGCGCCTTCCCGTCCTGGGTCTTGGCGATGTACTCGGCGAGGTCGT
TGGCGTCGCGCTCGGTCTCCAGCCGCTTGAAGTCGACGCCGTGCCGGTCGTCGGGCGTGAAGGCGGGGTT
GACCTTGCGCAGGGCGGCGGTCCACACGGACCGCCAGTGCCCCTGCCACTCGTCGAGCGCGGCGCCGGTC
GGCTCGAAGGTGGCGACGATCTGCTTCGCGGACCGCTCCCCCTCGGTCCGGCCGCCGACCAGGACGATCG
CGTGGATGTGCGGGTGCCAGCCGTTGATCTGCCCCACGGTGACTTCGGTCGCGCGGATCATGCCGACGTA
CCCGATCCGGTCTCGGATGCCCTCGCGGTCGGCGGCCCGGTGCCCGTCCTTGGCCCGGCGTCCGGCCCAC
GTGCCGCCCGTGATCAGTCGCTGGTAGGCGCCCGGCCGCCGGGGGCTGTCCGGCGTCTTCCGGGTGCCCT
GGAGGGCGTCCATGAGGTCCGCGAGCCGGTCCGTGTGCCCATGGCGGGCCGTGAAGGTGACCAGGTAGGC
GGTCCCCCCGCGCTTGATCCACTCGACCACGGCGGCGGTGATCTCCTCGGCCCGCTTGTGCCGGATCGTG
GCGGCGCAGACCGGGCAGAGCCAGATCCGCCCGCACCGCATCAGGCCCAGGACCACGGACGTTCCGGCCG
CCGTCTGGGCGACGATCACGCCGGAGGCAGGGTCCATCAGGGCGCGGCCGCAGCCCTTGCACGCGGCGTC
CCCGCTGATCCGCCACAGCGTCCGGCGGCGGCTGTACCGGGCGGCTTTCCGCAGTCGGGCAGCGTCGCTC
CGCGACGTGCTTCCTACTTCCGAGAGGCTGTCGCCTCTCGGGCTCTCCCCATCCACCCCGTCCGGAGAAA
CCGCAGGTCGGAGGGGTGCGGGAAACTCTGTTGTTTCTTTCCCAAGGTGTTCGCTTTTGCCTCGGGCGGC
ATCTCGCGTCACACGCGCGATCGCCCGCTTCGCTGCCATCCGGCAGCGGTCTGAGCAGTAGATACGCGGC
CGTTTGCCCGGTGTGTGGGCAATTGCGGTCCCGCAGTGGCAGCGGGGCCCGGCGGGCCGATCTGGCAATG
CCTCGGCATCGCTCCGTACTCTGGGCACGAGCAACGTTCCTGTCTCGCCCGGCTAAGGGGCGCGAGTCTG
GGAGCGGACGGGTCGGAGGTGCGAAGTCCGGCCCGTTGCTCTTTGGTCTGGTGGGAATCCTGGCACCAAT
CGGGCCAGAGGTTCCCTCCGCCACTCCCGACGCCCCTTGGGGCTGGTGTGACTTGGAGGGCCGAAGAGAG
CCCCGCCGGTGATCCGGCGGGGCTTTGACGTGCGGTCAGTGCGTGTGTCGGCGAGCGATGGCCACGAGGC
CCTGGAAGCCGAGCGGTCCGGCGAAGTCGGCCCAGTCGCAACCGGGCTCAGCGCAGTGGGCGGACCAGCC
ACCGCCGTTGGGGTCCTGGACCAGGTTCACGGTCCCCTCGGTCAGGCGTCCGTCGAAGTCGGTCATGGTC
GGTCTCCTGGTGGGTGGGGGCGGGGCGCCAGCACGAAGTGCCGGCGCCCCGCGGGGGTTGGTCGGGTCAG
GCGCCGAACCGGCGGGCGGCGGCGGCGACCAGGCCGTCGGCGGCGGCCATGGCGCGGTCGCGGTCGGTGG
TGAGGGCGGTGCGGTCGGCGGCGGCCCAGTCCTGCTCTCACGCAACGTCTACGTGGACGCTCAGGGCGAC
ACGATCGAGGTCGGGGAGTCCGTCGCTCCGGCGGGCCGCTGGCGCGTCCACCGGGACTGATCAAGGCGAA
TACTTCATATGGCCCTGCAGGCGGAAGTCAGGTAGACACGACTTCCGCTAGTCCTTGCAAGGTCTGCTGA
CGTGAGGCGGGGCGGTCGTTTTTGACCGCCCTGCCTTCGTCATGTAGGCTCGCTCGCTGTGCCTGGCGTG
TCATCAGACGCCCAGGTCCCGGTGCCGTGAGGCCCGGGCCATCGAGCCGGTGGTACGTGGCTGCGGTCCC
CTTGTGAGGGCTGCGCGCCGTGTGCTGTCCGGCGCGCACAGCCTTGAATCCACCCGCGGGGGCCGGCCGG
TCTCCGTGAGCTCGAGTAGACGACGGAGACGTAATGTCGTCCGAGACCGGCCCGGTGGCCGTGGACCCGA
CCCTGCGTCGCCGCATCGAGCCGCACGAGTTCGAGGTGTTCTTCGACCCGCGGGAGCTGCGCAAGGAGAC
CTGCCTGCTGTACGAGATCAACTGGGGCGGCCGGCACTCGATCTGGCGCCACACCTCGCAGAACACCAAC
AAGCACGTCGAGGTGAACTTCATCGAGAAGTTCACCACCGAGCGGTACTTCTGCCCGAACACCCGCTGCT
CGATCACCTGGTTCCTGTCCTGGTCCCCGTGCGGCGAGTGCTCCCGGGCGATCACCGAGTTCCTGTCCCG
CTACCCGCACGTCACCCTGTTCATCTACATCGCCCGGCTGTACCACCACGCCGACCCGCGGAACCGGCAG
GGCCTGCGCGACCTGATCTCCTCCGGCGTGACCATCCAGATCATGACCGAGCAGGAGTCCGGCTACTGCT
GGCGGAACTTCGTCAACTACTCGCCGTCCAACGAGGCCCACTGGCCGCGGTACCCGCACCTGTGGGTGCG
CCTGTACGTCCTGGAGCTGTACTGCATCATCCTGGGCCTGCCGCCGTGCCTGAACATCCTGCGTCGCAAG
CAGCCGCAGCTGACCTTCTTCACCATCGCCCTGCAGTCCTGCCACTACCAGCGCCTGCCGCCGCACATCC
TGTGGGCGACCGGCCTGAAGTCCGGCTCGGAGACCCCGGGCACCTCGGAGTCCGCCACCCCGGAGTCCGA
CAAGAAGTACAGCATCGGCCTGGCCATCGGCACCAACAGCGTGGGCTGGGCGGTCATCACCGACGAGTAC
AAGGTCCCCTCCAAGAAGTTCAAGGTCCTGGGCAACACCGACCGGCACTCGATCAAGAAGAACCTGATCG
GCGCCCTGCTCTTCGACAGCGGCGAGACCGCCGAGGCGACCCGCCTGAAGCGGACCGCGCGCCGGCGCTA
CACCCGGCGCAAGAACCGCATCTGCTACCTCCAGGAAATCTTCTCCAACGAGATGGCCAAGGTCGACGAC
TCGTTCTTCCACCGGCTCGAGGAGAGCTTCCTGGTGGAGGAGGACAAGAAGCACGAGCGCCACCCGATCT
TCGGCAACATCGTCGACGAGGTGGCCTACCACGAGAAGTACCCCACCATCTACCACCTCCGCAAGAAGCT
GGTCGACTCGACCGACAAGGCGGACCTGCGGCTCATCTACCTGGCCCTCGCGCACATGATCAAGTTCCGC
GGCCACTTCCTCATCGAGGGCGACCTGAACCCGGACAACTCCGACGTCGACAAGCTCTTCATCCAGCTGG
TGCAGACCTACAACCAGCTGTTCGAGGAGAACCCCATCAACGCCAGCGGCGTCGACGCCAAGGCGATCCT
CTCCGCGCGCCTGAGCAAGTCCCGGCGCCTGGAGAACCTCATCGCCCAGCTGCCGGGCGAGAAGAAGAAC
GGCCTCTTCGGCAACCTGATCGCGCTGTCGCTCGGCCTGACCCCCAACTTCAAGAGCAACTTCGACCTGG
CCGAGGACGCGAAGCTCCAGCTGTCCAAGGACACCTACGACGACGACCTGGACAACCTGCTCGCCCAGAT
CGGCGACCAGTACGCGGACCTCTTCCTGGCCGCGAAGAACCTCTCGGACGCCATCCTGCTCAGCGACATC
CTGCGGGTCAACACCGAGATCACCAAGGCCCCGCTGTCGGCGAGCATGATCAAGCGGTACGACGAGCACC
ACCAGGACCTGACCCTGCTCAAGGCCCTCGTGCGCCAGCAGCTGCCCGAGAAGTACAAGGAAATCTTCTT
CGACCAGTCCAAGAACGGCTACGCCGGCTACATCGACGGCGGCGCGTCGCAGGAGGAGTTCTACAAGTTC
ATCAAGCCGATCCTGGAGAAGATGGACGGCACCGAGGAGCTGCTCGTCAAGCTGAACCGCGAGGACCTGC
TCCGCAAGCAGCGGACCTTCGACAACGGCTCCATCCCGCACCAGATCCACCTGGGCGAGCTGCACGCCAT
CCTCCGGCGCCAGGAGGACTTCTACCCCTTCCTGAAGGACAACCGCGAGAAGATCGAGAAGATCCTGACC
TTCCGCATCCCGTACTACGTCGGCCCCCTGGCCCGCGGCAACTCCCGGTTCGCGTGGATGACCCGGAAGT
CGGAGGAGACCATCACCCCGTGGAACTTCGAGGAGGTCGTGGACAAGGGCGCCTCCGCCCAGTCGTTCAT
CGAGCGCATGACCGCCTTCGACAAGAACCTCCCGAACGAGAAGGTCCTGCCCAAGCACTCCCTGCTCTAC
GAGTACTTCACCGTGTACAACGAGCTGACCAAGGTCAAGTACGTGACCGAGGGCATGCGGAAGCCGGCCT
TCCTGTCGGGCGAGCAGAAGAAGGCGATCGTCGACCTGCTCTTCAAGACCAACCGCAAGGTCACCGTGAA
GCAGCTGAAGGAGGACTACTTCAAGAAGATCGAGTGCTTCGACTCCGTCGAGATCAGCGGCGTGGAGGAC
CGCTTCAACGCCTCCCTGGGCACCTACCACGACCTGCTCAAGATCATCAAGGACAAGGACTTCCTCGACA
ACGAGGAGAACGAGGACATCCTGGAGGACATCGTCCTCACCCTGACCCTCTTCGAGGACCGCGAGATGAT
CGAGGAGCGGCTCAAGACCTACGCCCACCTGTTCGACGACAAGGTGATGAAGCAGCTGAAGCGGCGCCGG
TACACCGGCTGGGGCGCCCTCTCCCGGAAGCTGATCAACGGCATCCGGGACAAGCAGAGCGGCAAGACCA
TCCTGGACTTCCTCAAGTCCGACGGCTTCGCCAACCGCAACTTCATGGCGCTCATCCACGACGACAGCCT
GACCTTCAAGGAGGACATCCAGAAGGCCCAGGTCTCGGGCCAGGGCGACAGCCTCCACGAGCACATCGCC
AACCTGGCGGGCTCCCCGGCGATCAAGAAGGGCATCCTCCAGACCGTCAAGGTCGTGGACGAGCTGGTCA
AGGTGATGGGCCGCCACAAGCCCGAGAACATCGTGATCGAGATGGCCCGGGAGAACCAGACCACCCAGAA
GGGCCAGAAGAACTCGCGCGAGCGGATGAAGCGGATCGAGGAGGGCATCAAGGAGCTGGGCAGCCAGATC
CTGAAGGAGCACCCGGTCGAGAACACCCAGCTCCAGAACGAGAAGCTGTACCTCTACTACCTCCAGAACG
GCCGCGACATGTACGTGGACCAGGAGCTGGACATCAACCGGCTGTCCGACTACGACGTCGACCACATCGT
GCCGCAGTCCTTCCTGAAGGACGACTCGATCGACAACAAGGTCCTGACCCGCTCGGACAAGAACCGGGGC
AAGTCCGACAACGTGCCCTCGGAGGAGGTCGTGAAGAAGATGAAGAACTACTGGCGCCAGCTGCTCAACG
CCAAGCTCATCACCCAGCGCAAGTTCGACAACCTGACCAAGGCCGAGCGGGGCGGCCTGAGCGAGCTGGA
CAAGGCGGGCTTCATCAAGCGCCAGCTGGTCGAGACCCGGGCGATCACCAAGCACGTGGCCCAGATCCTG
GACTCCCGGATGAACACCAAGTACGACGAGAACGACAAGCTGATCCGCGAGGTCAAGGTGATCACCCTCA
AGAGCAAGCTGGTCTCCGACTTCCGCAAGGACTTCCAGTTCTACAAGGTCCGGGAGATCAACAACTACCA
CCACGCCCACGACGCGTACCTGAACGCCGTCGTGGGCACCGCGCTGATCAAGAAGTACCCGAAGCTGGAG
TCCGAGTTCGTCTACGGCGACTACAAGGTCTACGACGTGCGCAAGATGATCGCCAAGAGCGAGCAGGAGA
TCGGCAAGGCCACCGCGAAGTACTTCTTCTACTCCAACATCATGAACTTCTTCAAGACCGAGATCACCCT
GGCCAACGGCGAGATCCGCAAGCGGCCCCTGATCGAGACCAACGGCGAGACCGGCGAGATCGTCTGGGAC
AAGGGCCGCGACTTCGCCACCGTCCGGAAGGTGCTGTCGATGCCGCAGGTCAACATCGTGAAGAAGACCG
AGGTGCAGACCGGCGGCTTCAGCAAGGAGTCCATCCTCCCCAAGCGCAACAGCGACAAGCTGATCGCCCG
GAAGAAGGACTGGGACCCGAAGAAGTACGGCGGCTTCGACAGCCCCACCGTCGCCTACTCCGTGCTGGTC
GTGGCGAAGGTCGAGAAGGGCAAGAGCAAGAAGCTGAAGTCCGTGAAGGAGCTGCTCGGCATCACCATCA
TGGAGCGCTCCTCGTTCGAGAAGAACCCGATCGACTTCCTGGAGGCCAAGGGCTACAAGGAGGTCAAGAA
GGACCTCATCATCAAGCTGCCCAAGTACAGCCTGTTCGAGCTGGAGAACGGCCGCAAGCGGATGCTCGCC
TCCGCGGGCGAGCTGCAAAAGGGCAACGAGCTGGCCCTCCCGTCGAAGTACGTCAACTTCCTGTACCTCG
CGTCCCACTACGAGAAGCTGAAGGGCTCGCCCGAGGACAACGAGCAGAAGCAGCTCTTCGTGGAGCAGCA
CAAGCACTACCTGGACGAGATCATCGAGCAGATCAGCGAGTTCAGCAAGCGCGTCATCCTGGCCGACGCG
AACCTCGACAAGGTGCTGTCCGCCTACAACAAGCACCGCGACAAGCCGATCCGGGAGCAGGCGGAGAACA
TCATCCACCTGTTCACCCTCACCAACCTGGGTGCCCCGGCCGCCTTCAAGTACTTCGACACCACCATCGA
CCGCAAGCGGTACACCTCCACCAAGGAGGTCCTCGACGCGACCCTGATCCACCAGAGCATCACCGGCCTG
TACGAGACCCGCATCGACCTGAGCCAGCTGGGCGGCGACTCGGGCGGCTCCACCAACCTGTCGGACATCA
TCGAGAAGGAGACCGGCAAGCAGCTGGTGATCCAGGAGTCCATCCTGATGCTGCCGGAGGAAGTGGAGGA
AGTGATCGGCAACAAGCCGGAGTCGGACATCCTGGTGCACACCGCCTACGACGAGTCGACCGACGAGAAC
GTCATGCTGCTGACCTCGGACGCCCCGGAGTACAAGCCGTGGGCCCTGGTCATCCAGGACTCCAACGGCG
AGAACAAGATCAAGATGCTGTGAGAATTCAGATCTACGCGTTC
[179 nt withheld, positions 12014-12192]
AAGCTTGCATGCCTGCAGGTCGACGGATCTTTTCCGCTGCATAACCCTGCTTCGGGGTCATTATAGCGAT
TTTTTCGGTATATCCATCCTTTTTCGCACGATATACAGGATTTTGCCAAAGGGTTCGTGTAGACTTTCCT
TGGTGTATCCAACGGCGTCAGCCGGGCAGGATAGGTGAAGTAGGCCCACCCGCGAGCGGGTGTTCCTTCT
TCACTGTCCCTTATTCGCACCTGGCGGTGCTCAACGGGAATCCTGCTCTGCGAGGCTGGCCGGCTACCGC
CGGCGTAACAGATGAGGGCAAGCGGATGGCTGATGAAACCAAGCCAACCAGGAAGGGCAGCCCACCTATC
AAGGTGTACTGCCTTCCAGACGAACGAAGAGCGATTGAGGAAAAGGCGGCGGCGGCCGGCATGAGCCTGT
CGGCCTACCTGCTGGCCGTCGGCCAGGGCTACAAAATCACGGGCGTCGTGGACTATGAGCACGTCCGCGA
GCTGGCCCGCATCAATGGCGACCTGGGCCGCCTGGGCGGCCTGCTGAAACTCTGGCTCACCGACGACCCG
CGCACGGCGCGGTTCGGTGATGCCACGATCCTCGCCCTGCTGGCGAAGATCGAAGAGAAGCAGGACGAGC
TTGGCAAGGTCATGATGGGCGTGGTCCGCCCGAGGGCAGAGCCATGACTTTTTTAGCCGCTAAAACGGCC
GGGGGGTGCGCGTGATTGCCAAGCACGTCCCCATGCGCTCCATCAAGAAGAGCGACTTCGCGGAGCTGGT
GAAGTACATCACCGACGAGCAAGGCAAGACCGATCCCCGGGGACCTGCAGGTCGACTCTAGAGTTTTAGA
GCTAGAAATAGCAAGTTAAAATAAGGCTAGTCCGTTATCAACTTGAAAAAGTGGCACCGAGTCGGTGCTA
AAAAAAAACCCCGCCCCTGACAGGGCGGGGTTTTTTTTGTAGCCTCAGGAGTTGTAGCGTGCACGCGGTC
GATCTTGACGGCTGGCGAGAGGTGCGGGGAGGATCTGACCGACGCGGTCCACACGTGGCACCGCGATGCT
GTTGTGGGCACAATCGTGCCGGTTGGTAGGATCCAGCTAGCTATTTACCCGCAGGACATATCCACGCCCT
CCTACATCGAAGCTGAAAGCACGAGATTCTTCGCCCTCCGAGAGCTGCATCAGGTCGGAGACGCTGTCGA
ACTTTTCGATCAGAAACTTCTCGACAGACGTCGCGGTGAGTTCAGGCTTTTTCATATCTCATTGCCCCCG
GACGAGCGTCTGCTCCGCCATTCGCCGTCCGCCGTGCCAATCGGATCAGCCGTCCAAATGCGGGATTTTC
GTTAGTCGGAGGCCAAACGGCATTGAGCGTCAGCATATCATCAGCGAGCTGAAGAAAGACAATCCCCGAT
CCGCTCCACGTGTTGCCCCAGCAATCAGCGCGACCTTGCCCCTCCAACGTCATCTCGTTCTCCGCTCATG
AGC
Features (pLannotate 1.2.2; 25 found; start..end, strand, type, name):
      4..804     -  CDS            ApmR: aminoglycoside 3-N-acetyltransferase type IV ; aac(3)IV; confers resistance to apramycin (Paget and Davies, 1996)
    998..1016    -  promoter       T3 promoter: promoter for bacteriophage T3 RNA polymerase
   1131..1235    +  promoter       AmpR promoter: bla
   1236..2096    +  CDS            AmpR: β-lactamase; bla; confers resistance to ampicillin, carbenicillin, and related antibiotics
   2267..2855    +  rep_origin     ori: high-copy-number ColE1/pMB1/pBR322/pUC origin of replication
   3040..3168    +  CDS            YPB1_ECOLX (fragment): Protein predicted: Swiss-Prot protein existence level 4. From Escherichia coli.
   3240..3374    -  polyA_signal   SV40 poly(A) signal: SV40 polyadenylation signal
   3370..3462    -  CDS            Y8KD_STRLI (fragment): Protein predicted: Swiss-Prot protein existence level 4. From Streptomyces lividans.
   4130..5497    -  CDS            rep: REP_STRLI - Protein inferred from homology: Swiss-Prot protein existence level 3. Essential for the autonomous replication of the plasmid pIJ101. From Streptomyces lividans.
   6129..6296    -  CDS            Y6KD_STRLI: Protein predicted: Swiss-Prot protein existence level 4. From Streptomyces lividans.
   6370..6465    -  CDS            kilB (fragment): KILB_STRLI - Protein predicted: Swiss-Prot protein existence level 4. Involved in plasmid transfer. From Streptomyces lividans.
   6460..6567    +  CDS            korA (fragment): KORA_STRLI - Protein predicted: Swiss-Prot protein existence level 4. Controls plasmid transfer and prevents the lethal effects of the tra/kilA gene. Repressor for the transcription of certain pIJ101 promoters, including those the from kilA and kilB loci. From Streptomyces lividans.
   6592..6893    +  promoter       rpsL promoter: promoter for the Xylanimonas cellulosilytica ribosomal protein S12 gene
   6894..7580    +  CDS            Apobec1: ABEC1_RAT - Experimental evidence at protein level: Swiss-Prot protein existence level 1. Catalytic component of the apolipoprotein B mRNA editing enzyme complex which is responsible for the postranscriptional editing of a CAA codon for Gln to a UAA codon for stop in the APOB mRNA. May also play a role in the epigenetic regulation of gene expression by participating in DNA demethylation. From Rattus norvegicus (Rat).
   7629..11729   +  CDS            cas9: CAS9_STRP1 - Also known as csn1 From Streptococcus pyogenes serotype M1.
  11742..11990   +  CDS            UGI: UNGI_BPPB2 - Experimental evidence at protein level: Swiss-Prot protein existence level 1. This protein binds specifically and reversibly to the host uracil-DNA glycosylase, preventing removal of uracil residues from PBS2 DNA by the host uracil-excision repair system. From Bacillus phage PBS2 (Bacteriophage PBS2).
  12014..12151   +  CDS            M13 gene VIII (fragment) (sequence withheld): pVIII; VIII; major coat protein
  12158..12192   +  terminator     fd terminator (fragment) (sequence withheld): central terminator from bacteriophage fd (Otsuka and Kunisawa, 1982)
  12193..12216   -  misc_feature   MCS (fragment): pUC18/19 multiple cloning site
  12356..12465   +  oriT           oriT: incP origin of transfer
  12498..12869   +  CDS            traJ: oriT-recognizing protein; traJ
  12907..12996   +  CDS            traI (fragment): TRAI6_ECOLX - Experimental evidence at protein level: Swiss-Prot protein existence level 1. The initiation process of transfer DNA synthesis requires the interaction of at least three plasmid-specific components (TraH, I, and J) at the transfer origin resulting in the assembly of a specialised nucleoprotein complex - the relaxosome. Site- and strand-specific cleavage at the transfer origin is dependent on TraI and TraJ. From Escherichia coli.
  13006..13025   -  misc_feature   MCS (fragment): pUC18/19 multiple cloning site
  13025..13100   +  misc_RNA       gRNA scaffold: guide RNA scaffold for the Streptococcus pyogenes CRISPR/Cas9 system
  13281..13437   -  CDS            HygR (fragment): aminoglycoside phosphotransferase from E. coli; aph(4)-Ia; confers resistance to hygromycin
