[The description below was written by a language model from this plasmid's Addgene catalogue record and pLannotate feature annotations shown in this document.]
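Description:
pSCBE3-HF1 is an E. coli–Streptomyces shuttle plasmid of about 13.7 kb, built on the pSCBE3 backbone, that delivers a high-fidelity cytosine base editor together with an sgRNA cloning cassette for genome editing in Streptomyces. It is maintained at high copy in E. coli through a ColE1/pUC-type origin. The annotated pIJ101 rep gene, flanked by remnants of neighbouring pIJ101 genes (kilB and korA fragments), provides autonomous replication in Streptomyces. An incP oriT with traJ and a traI fragment allows the plasmid to be mobilised by conjugation from a suitable E. coli donor. The catalogue lists apramycin as the selection, matching the aac(3)IV gene. The feature table also shows an intact β-lactamase gene with its promoter and a short hygromycin-resistance fragment, the latter presumably a cloning remnant.

The editor is a single fusion protein expressed from an rpsL promoter. It consists of rat APOBEC1 cytidine deaminase at the N-terminus, then Streptococcus pyogenes Cas9, then the phage PBS2 uracil glycosylase inhibitor (UGI), followed by an fd terminator. This is the BE3 architecture: the deaminase converts cytosine to uracil in the strand displaced by guide binding, and UGI blocks uracil excision so the change is fixed as a C-to-T substitution. The Cas9 portion carries D10A, which makes it a nickase, plus N497A, R661A, Q695A and Q926A, the SpCas9-HF1 substitutions that weaken nonspecific DNA contacts and reduce off-target activity. A separate S. pyogenes gRNA scaffold next to a polylinker fragment forms the programmable cassette into which a spacer is inserted. The promoter driving the sgRNA is neither annotated nor stated in the record.
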