Addgene plasmid #218156: pSCBE3-HF1
Purpose: This plasmid harbors the base editor SCBE3-HF1 along with an sgRNA cloning cassette, facilitating high-fidelity cytosine base editing in Streptomyces.
Depositing lab: Yuhui Sun. Depositing organization: Wuhan University. Publication: Engineered cytosine base editor enabling broad-scope and high-fidelity gene editing in Streptomyces. Wang J, Wang K, Deng Z, Zhong Z, Sun G, Mei Q, Zhou F, Deng Z, Sun Y. Nat Commun. 2024 Jul 7;15(1):5687. doi: 10.1038/s41467-024-49987-3. PubMed 38971862.
Backbone
  Vector backbone: pSCBE3
  Backbone manufacturer: Jian Wang
  Backbone size w/o insert (bp): 8525
  Vector type: Bacterial Expression, CRISPR ; sgRNA transcription
Growth in bacteria
  Bacterial resistance: Apramycin, 25 μg/mL
  Growth temperature: 37°C
  Growth strain: DH5alpha
  Copy number: High Copy
Gene/Insert 1
  Gene/Insert name: scbe3-HF1
  Species: S. coelicolor (bacteria)
  Insert size (bp): 5100
  Mutation: Mutations in the portion of SpCas9 : D10A / N497A / R661A / Q695A / Q926A.
  Promoter: rpsL promoter
  Cloning method: Gibson Cloning
  Sequencing primers: 5′ CCTGCTCTCACGCAACGTCTAC; 3′ ATCCGCTTGCCCTCATCTGT
Gene/Insert 2
  Gene/Insert name: a programmable sgRNA cloning cassette
  Species: Synthetic
Resource information
  A portion of this plasmid was derived from a plasmid made by: Zhong et al., bioRxiv 2019
Terms and licenses: Academic/Nonprofit Terms; Industry Terms: Not Available to Industry
Depositor comments: Another insert : a programmable sgRNA cloning cassette
How to cite: pSCBE3-HF1 was a gift from Yuhui Sun (Addgene plasmid # 218156 ; http://n2t.net/addgene:218156 ; RRID:Addgene_218156)
