>Addgene plasmid #218156 | pSCBE3-HF1 | depositor partial sequence | sequence record 425013 | scbe3-HF1 gene
ATGTCGTCCGAGACCGGCCCGGTGGCCGTGGACCCGACCCTGCGTCGCCGCATCGAGCCGCACGAGTTCG
AGGTGTTCTTCGACCCGCGGGAGCTGCGCAAGGAGACCTGCCTGCTGTACGAGATCAACTGGGGCGGCCG
GCACTCGATCTGGCGCCACACCTCGCAGAACACCAACAAGCACGTCGAGGTGAACTTCATCGAGAAGTTC
ACCACCGAGCGGTACTTCTGCCCGAACACCCGCTGCTCGATCACCTGGTTCCTGTCCTGGTCCCCGTGCG
GCGAGTGCTCCCGGGCGATCACCGAGTTCCTGTCCCGCTACCCGCACGTCACCCTGTTCATCTACATCGC
CCGGCTGTACCACCACGCCGACCCGCGGAACCGGCAGGGCCTGCGCGACCTGATCTCCTCCGGCGTGACC
ATCCAGATCATGACCGAGCAGGAGTCCGGCTACTGCTGGCGGAACTTCGTCAACTACTCGCCGTCCAACG
AGGCCCACTGGCCGCGGTACCCGCACCTGTGGGTGCGCCTGTACGTCCTGGAGCTGTACTGCATCATCCT
GGGCCTGCCGCCGTGCCTGAACATCCTGCGTCGCAAGCAGCCGCAGCTGACCTTCTTCACCATCGCCCTG
CAGTCCTGCCACTACCAGCGCCTGCCGCCGCACATCCTGTGGGCGACCGGCCTGAAGTCCGGCTCGGAGA
CCCCGGGCACCTCGGAGTCCGCCACCCCGGAGTCCGACAAGAAGTACAGCATCGGCCTGGCCATCGGCAC
CAACAGCGTGGGCTGGGCGGTCATCACCGACGAGTACAAGGTCCCCTCCAAGAAGTTCAAGGTCCTGGGC
AACACCGACCGGCACTCGATCAAGAAGAACCTGATCGGCGCCCTGCTCTTCGACAGCGGCGAGACCGCCG
AGGCGACCCGCCTGAAGCGGACCGCGCGCCGGCGCTACACCCGGCGCAAGAACCGCATCTGCTACCTCCA
GGAAATCTTCTCCAACGAGATGGCCAAGGTCGACGACTCGTTCTTCCACCGGCTCGAGGAGAGCTTCCTG
GTGGAGGAGGACAAGAAGCACGAGCGCCACCCGATCTTCGGCAACATCGTCGACGAGGTGGCCTACCACG
AGAAGTACCCCACCATCTACCACCTCCGCAAGAAGCTGGTCGACTCGACCGACAAGGCGGACCTGCGGCT
CATCTACCTGGCCCTCGCGCACATGATCAAGTTCCGCGGCCACTTCCTCATCGAGGGCGACCTGAACCCG
GACAACTCCGACGTCGACAAGCTCTTCATCCAGCTGGTGCAGACCTACAACCAGCTGTTCGAGGAGAACC
CCATCAACGCCAGCGGCGTCGACGCCAAGGCGATCCTCTCCGCGCGCCTGAGCAAGTCCCGGCGCCTGGA
GAACCTCATCGCCCAGCTGCCGGGCGAGAAGAAGAACGGCCTCTTCGGCAACCTGATCGCGCTGTCGCTC
GGCCTGACCCCCAACTTCAAGAGCAACTTCGACCTGGCCGAGGACGCGAAGCTCCAGCTGTCCAAGGACA
CCTACGACGACGACCTGGACAACCTGCTCGCCCAGATCGGCGACCAGTACGCGGACCTCTTCCTGGCCGC
GAAGAACCTCTCGGACGCCATCCTGCTCAGCGACATCCTGCGGGTCAACACCGAGATCACCAAGGCCCCG
CTGTCGGCGAGCATGATCAAGCGGTACGACGAGCACCACCAGGACCTGACCCTGCTCAAGGCCCTCGTGC
GCCAGCAGCTGCCCGAGAAGTACAAGGAAATCTTCTTCGACCAGTCCAAGAACGGCTACGCCGGCTACAT
CGACGGCGGCGCGTCGCAGGAGGAGTTCTACAAGTTCATCAAGCCGATCCTGGAGAAGATGGACGGCACC
GAGGAGCTGCTCGTCAAGCTGAACCGCGAGGACCTGCTCCGCAAGCAGCGGACCTTCGACAACGGCTCCA
TCCCGCACCAGATCCACCTGGGCGAGCTGCACGCCATCCTCCGGCGCCAGGAGGACTTCTACCCCTTCCT
GAAGGACAACCGCGAGAAGATCGAGAAGATCCTGACCTTCCGCATCCCGTACTACGTCGGCCCCCTGGCC
CGCGGCAACTCCCGGTTCGCGTGGATGACCCGGAAGTCGGAGGAGACCATCACCCCGTGGAACTTCGAGG
AGGTCGTGGACAAGGGCGCCTCCGCCCAGTCGTTCATCGAGCGCATGACCGCCTTCGACAAGAACCTCCC
GAACGAGAAGGTCCTGCCCAAGCACTCCCTGCTCTACGAGTACTTCACCGTGTACAACGAGCTGACCAAG
GTCAAGTACGTGACCGAGGGCATGCGGAAGCCGGCCTTCCTGTCGGGCGAGCAGAAGAAGGCGATCGTCG
ACCTGCTCTTCAAGACCAACCGCAAGGTCACCGTGAAGCAGCTGAAGGAGGACTACTTCAAGAAGATCGA
GTGCTTCGACTCCGTCGAGATCAGCGGCGTGGAGGACCGCTTCAACGCCTCCCTGGGCACCTACCACGAC
CTGCTCAAGATCATCAAGGACAAGGACTTCCTCGACAACGAGGAGAACGAGGACATCCTGGAGGACATCG
TCCTCACCCTGACCCTCTTCGAGGACCGCGAGATGATCGAGGAGCGGCTCAAGACCTACGCCCACCTGTT
CGACGACAAGGTGATGAAGCAGCTGAAGCGGCGCCGGTACACCGGCTGGGGCGCCCTCTCCCGGAAGCTG
ATCAACGGCATCCGGGACAAGCAGAGCGGCAAGACCATCCTGGACTTCCTCAAGTCCGACGGCTTCGCCA
ACCGCAACTTCATGGCGCTCATCCACGACGACAGCCTGACCTTCAAGGAGGACATCCAGAAGGCCCAGGT
CTCGGGCCAGGGCGACAGCCTCCACGAGCACATCGCCAACCTGGCGGGCTCCCCGGCGATCAAGAAGGGC
ATCCTCCAGACCGTCAAGGTCGTGGACGAGCTGGTCAAGGTGATGGGCCGCCACAAGCCCGAGAACATCG
TGATCGAGATGGCCCGGGAGAACCAGACCACCCAGAAGGGCCAGAAGAACTCGCGCGAGCGGATGAAGCG
GATCGAGGAGGGCATCAAGGAGCTGGGCAGCCAGATCCTGAAGGAGCACCCGGTCGAGAACACCCAGCTC
CAGAACGAGAAGCTGTACCTCTACTACCTCCAGAACGGCCGCGACATGTACGTGGACCAGGAGCTGGACA
TCAACCGGCTGTCCGACTACGACGTCGACCACATCGTGCCGCAGTCCTTCCTGAAGGACGACTCGATCGA
CAACAAGGTCCTGACCCGCTCGGACAAGAACCGGGGCAAGTCCGACAACGTGCCCTCGGAGGAGGTCGTG
AAGAAGATGAAGAACTACTGGCGCCAGCTGCTCAACGCCAAGCTCATCACCCAGCGCAAGTTCGACAACC
TGACCAAGGCCGAGCGGGGCGGCCTGAGCGAGCTGGACAAGGCGGGCTTCATCAAGCGCCAGCTGGTCGA
GACCCGGGCGATCACCAAGCACGTGGCCCAGATCCTGGACTCCCGGATGAACACCAAGTACGACGAGAAC
GACAAGCTGATCCGCGAGGTCAAGGTGATCACCCTCAAGAGCAAGCTGGTCTCCGACTTCCGCAAGGACT
TCCAGTTCTACAAGGTCCGGGAGATCAACAACTACCACCACGCCCACGACGCGTACCTGAACGCCGTCGT
GGGCACCGCGCTGATCAAGAAGTACCCGAAGCTGGAGTCCGAGTTCGTCTACGGCGACTACAAGGTCTAC
GACGTGCGCAAGATGATCGCCAAGAGCGAGCAGGAGATCGGCAAGGCCACCGCGAAGTACTTCTTCTACT
CCAACATCATGAACTTCTTCAAGACCGAGATCACCCTGGCCAACGGCGAGATCCGCAAGCGGCCCCTGAT
CGAGACCAACGGCGAGACCGGCGAGATCGTCTGGGACAAGGGCCGCGACTTCGCCACCGTCCGGAAGGTG
CTGTCGATGCCGCAGGTCAACATCGTGAAGAAGACCGAGGTGCAGACCGGCGGCTTCAGCAAGGAGTCCA
TCCTCCCCAAGCGCAACAGCGACAAGCTGATCGCCCGGAAGAAGGACTGGGACCCGAAGAAGTACGGCGG
CTTCGACAGCCCCACCGTCGCCTACTCCGTGCTGGTCGTGGCGAAGGTCGAGAAGGGCAAGAGCAAGAAG
CTGAAGTCCGTGAAGGAGCTGCTCGGCATCACCATCATGGAGCGCTCCTCGTTCGAGAAGAACCCGATCG
ACTTCCTGGAGGCCAAGGGCTACAAGGAGGTCAAGAAGGACCTCATCATCAAGCTGCCCAAGTACAGCCT
GTTCGAGCTGGAGAACGGCCGCAAGCGGATGCTCGCCTCCGCGGGCGAGCTGCAAAAGGGCAACGAGCTG
GCCCTCCCGTCGAAGTACGTCAACTTCCTGTACCTCGCGTCCCACTACGAGAAGCTGAAGGGCTCGCCCG
AGGACAACGAGCAGAAGCAGCTCTTCGTGGAGCAGCACAAGCACTACCTGGACGAGATCATCGAGCAGAT
CAGCGAGTTCAGCAAGCGCGTCATCCTGGCCGACGCGAACCTCGACAAGGTGCTGTCCGCCTACAACAAG
CACCGCGACAAGCCGATCCGGGAGCAGGCGGAGAACATCATCCACCTGTTCACCCTCACCAACCTGGGTG
CCCCGGCCGCCTTCAAGTACTTCGACACCACCATCGACCGCAAGCGGTACACCTCCACCAAGGAGGTCCT
CGACGCGACCCTGATCCACCAGAGCATCACCGGCCTGTACGAGACCCGCATCGACCTGAGCCAGCTGGGC
GGCGACTCGGGCGGCTCCACCAACCTGTCGGACATCATCGAGAAGGAGACCGGCAAGCAGCTGGTGATCC
AGGAGTCCATCCTGATGCTGCCGGAGGAAGTGGAGGAAGTGATCGGCAACAAGCCGGAGTCGGACATCCT
GGTGCACACCGCCTACGACGAGTCGACCGACGAGAACGTCATGCTGCTGACCTCGGACGCCCCGGAGTAC
AAGCCGTGGGCCCTGGTCATCCAGGACTCCAACGGCGAGAACAAGATCAAGATGCTGTGA
